Addgene plasmid #55309: mTagBFP2-MannII-N-10
Purpose: Localization: Mannosidase/Golgi, Excitation: 399, Emission: 456
Depositing lab: Michael Davidson. Depositing organization: Florida State University, Tallahassee. Publication: An enhanced monomeric blue fluorescent protein with the high chemical stability of the chromophore. Subach OM, Cranfill PJ, Davidson MW, Verkhusha VV. PLoS One. 2011;6(12):e28674. Epub 2011 Dec 8. 10.1371/journal.pone.0028674 PubMed 22174863.
Backbone
  Vector backbone: mTagBFP2-N1
  Backbone size w/o insert (bp): 4750
  Vector type: Mammalian Expression
  Selectable markers: Neomycin (select with G418)
Growth in bacteria
  Bacterial resistance: Kanamycin, 50 μg/mL
  Growth temperature: 37°C
  Growth strain: DH5alpha
  Copy number: High Copy
Gene/Insert
  Gene/Insert name: MannII (alt name: NM_008549.2)
  Species: M. musculus (mouse)
  Mutation: aa 1-112 of MannII
  Promoter: CMV
  Tag / fusion protein: mTagBFP2 (C terminal on backbone)
  Cloning method: Unknown
  Sequencing primers: 5′ CMV-F; 3′ SV40pA-R
Terms and licenses: Academic/Nonprofit Terms; Industry Terms
Depositor comments: . Excitation = 399; Emission = 456
How to cite: mTagBFP2-MannII-N-10 was a gift from Michael Davidson (Addgene plasmid # 55309 ; http://n2t.net/addgene:55309 ; RRID:Addgene_55309)
