[The description below was written by a language model from this plasmid's Addgene catalogue record and pLannotate feature annotations shown in this document.]
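Description:
mTagBFP2-MannII-N-10 is a mammalian expression plasmid built on the mTagBFP2-N1 backbone that produces a blue fluorescent Golgi marker. The human cytomegalovirus immediate-early enhancer and promoter drive an open reading frame in which the first 112 amino acids of mouse alpha-mannosidase II (Man2a1) are fused at their C terminus to mTagBFP2, followed by an SV40 polyadenylation signal. The "N-10" in the name most likely refers to the linker between the targeting sequence and the fluorescent protein, although the record does not spell this out; the feature table shows only a short gap between the two coding regions. Mannosidase II is a resident Golgi enzyme of N-glycan processing, and the record lists the fusion's localization as mannosidase/Golgi. mTagBFP2 is a monomeric, rapidly maturing blue fluorescent protein derived from Entacmaea quadricolor, recorded here with excitation at 399 nm and emission at 456 nm.

The plasmid is maintained in E. coli at high copy through a ColE1/pUC-type origin. A single Tn5 aminoglycoside phosphotransferase gene (NeoR/KanR) serves as the marker in both hosts: a bacterial bla-type promoter gives kanamycin resistance in bacteria, while the adjacent SV40 enhancer and early promoter, together with the HSV TK polyadenylation signal, give G418 resistance for selecting stably transfected mammalian cells. An f1 origin is also present. The small ble, bGH poly(A) and large T antigen fragments in the annotation are probably incidental matches within backbone sequence, not functional elements. The construct is typically used for transient or stable labelling of the Golgi apparatus in live or fixed mammalian cells, and its blue emission lets it be combined with other fluorescent organelle markers in multicolour imaging.
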