Features (pLannotate 1.2.2; 14 found; start..end, strand, type, name):
     92..886     +  CDS            NeoR/KanR: aminoglycoside phosphotransferase from Tn5; aph(3')-II (or nptII); confers resistance to neomycin, kanamycin, and G418 (Geneticin®)
    907..1059    +  CDS            ble (fragment): BLE_KLEPN - Experimental evidence at protein level: Swiss-Prot protein existence level 1. Binding protein with a strong affinity to the bleomycin family of antibiotics. Binds to CL990; an antimitotic-antibiotic compound. From Klebsiella pneumoniae.
   1118..1165    +  polyA_signal   HSV TK poly(A) signal: herpes simplex virus thymidine kinase polyadenylation signal (Cole and Stacy, 1985)
   1256..1272    -  polyA_signal   bGH poly(A) signal (fragment): bovine growth hormone polyadenylation signal
   1494..2082    +  rep_origin     ori: high-copy-number ColE1/pMB1/pBR322/pUC origin of replication
   2257..2560    +  enhancer       CMV enhancer: human cytomegalovirus immediate early enhancer
   2561..2764    +  promoter       CMV promoter: human cytomegalovirus (CMV) immediate early promoter
   2799..3152    +  CDS            Man2a1 (fragment): MA2A1_MOUSE - Also known as Mana2. Experimental evidence at protein level: Swiss-Prot protein existence level 1. Catalyzes the first committed step in the biosynthesis of complex N-glycans. It controls conversion of high mannose to complex N- glycans; the final hydrolytic step in the N-glycan maturation pathway. From Mus musculus (Mouse).
   3165..3875    +  CDS            mTagBFP2: mTagBFP2 is a basic (constitutively fluorescent) blue fluorescent protein published in 2011, derived from Entacmaea quadricolor. It is reported to be a very rapidly-maturing monomer with very low acid sensitivity.
   3894..3977    +  CDS            large T antigen (fragment): large T antigen from SV40 (simian virus 40)
   4000..4121    +  polyA_signal   SV40 poly(A) signal: SV40 polyadenylation signal
   4155..4583    -  rep_origin     f1 ori (sequence partly withheld): f1 bacteriophage origin of replication; arrow indicates direction of (+) strand synthesis
   4610..4714    +  promoter       AmpR promoter: bla
   4716..57      +  promoter       SV40 promoter (across the origin): SV40 enhancer and early promoter
>Addgene plasmid #55309 | mTagBFP2-MannII-N-10 | addgene full sequence | sequence record 393372 | Addgene NGS Result
TCTGAGCTATTCCAGAAGTAGTGAGGAGGCTTTTTTGGAGGCCTAGGCTTTTGCAAAGATCGATCAAGAG
ACAGGATGAGGATCGTTTCGCATGATTGAACAAGATGGATTGCACGCAGGTTCTCCGGCCGCTTGGGTGG
AGAGGCTATTCGGCTATGACTGGGCACAACAGACAATCGGCTGCTCTGATGCCGCCGTGTTCCGGCTGTC
AGCGCAGGGGCGCCCGGTTCTTTTTGTCAAGACCGACCTGTCCGGTGCCCTGAATGAACTGCAAGACGAG
GCAGCGCGGCTATCGTGGCTGGCCACGACGGGCGTTCCTTGCGCAGCTGTGCTCGACGTTGTCACTGAAG
CGGGAAGGGACTGGCTGCTATTGGGCGAAGTGCCGGGGCAGGATCTCCTGTCATCTCACCTTGCTCCTGC
CGAGAAAGTATCCATCATGGCTGATGCAATGCGGCGGCTGCATACGCTTGATCCGGCTACCTGCCCATTC
GACCACCAAGCGAAACATCGCATCGAGCGAGCACGTACTCGGATGGAAGCCGGTCTTGTCGATCAGGATG
ATCTGGACGAAGAGCATCAGGGGCTCGCGCCAGCCGAACTGTTCGCCAGGCTCAAGGCGAGCATGCCCGA
CGGCGAGGATCTCGTCGTGACCCATGGCGATGCCTGCTTGCCGAATATCATGGTGGAAAATGGCCGCTTT
TCTGGATTCATCGACTGTGGCCGGCTGGGTGTGGCGGACCGCTATCAGGACATAGCGTTGGCTACCCGTG
ATATTGCTGAAGAGCTTGGCGGCGAATGGGCTGACCGCTTCCTCGTGCTTTACGGTATCGCCGCTCCCGA
TTCGCAGCGCATCGCCTTCTATCGCCTTCTTGACGAGTTCTTCTGAGCGGGACTCTGGGGTTCGAAATGA
CCGACCAAGCGACGCCCAACCTGCCATCACGAGATTTCGATTCCACCGCCGCCTTCTATGAAAGGTTGGG
CTTCGGAATCGTTTTCCGGGACGCCGGCTGGATGATCCTCCAGCGCGGGGATCTCATGCTGGAGTTCTTC
GCCCACCCTAGGGGGAGGCTAACTGAAACACGGAAGGAGACAATACCGGAAGGAACCCGCGCTATGACGG
CAATAAAAAGACAGAATAAAACGCACGGTGTTGGGTCGTTTGTTCATAAACGCGGGGTTCGGTCCCAGGG
CTGGCACTCTGTCGATACCCCACCGAGACCCCATTGGGGCCAATACGCCCGCGTTTCTTCCTTTTCCCCA
CCCCACCCCCCAAGTTCGGGTGAAGGCCCAGGGCTCGCAGCCAACGTCGGGGCGGCAGGCCCTGCCATAG
CCTCAGGTTACTCATATATACTTTAGATTGATTTAAAACTTCATTTTTAATTTAAAAGGATCTAGGTGAA
GATCCTTTTTGATAATCTCATGACCAAAATCCCTTAACGTGAGTTTTCGTTCCACTGAGCGTCAGACCCC
GTAGAAAAGATCAAAGGATCTTCTTGAGATCCTTTTTTTCTGCGCGTAATCTGCTGCTTGCAAACAAAAA
AACCACCGCTACCAGCGGTGGTTTGTTTGCCGGATCAAGAGCTACCAACTCTTTTTCCGAAGGTAACTGG
CTTCAGCAGAGCGCAGATACCAAATACTGTTCTTCTAGTGTAGCCGTAGTTAGGCCACCACTTCAAGAAC
TCTGTAGCACCGCCTACATACCTCGCTCTGCTAATCCTGTTACCAGTGGCTGCTGCCAGTGGCGATAAGT
CGTGTCTTACCGGGTTGGACTCAAGACGATAGTTACCGGATAAGGCGCAGCGGTCGGGCTGAACGGGGGG
TTCGTGCACACAGCCCAGCTTGGAGCGAACGACCTACACCGAACTGAGATACCTACAGCGTGAGCTATGA
GAAAGCGCCACGCTTCCCGAAGGGAGAAAGGCGGACAGGTATCCGGTAAGCGGCAGGGTCGGAACAGGAG
AGCGCACGAGGGAGCTTCCAGGGGGAAACGCCTGGTATCTTTATAGTCCTGTCGGGTTTCGCCACCTCTG
ACTTGAGCGTCGATTTTTGTGATGCTCGTCAGGGGGGCGGAGCCTATGGAAAAACGCCAGCAACGCGGCC
TTTTTACGGTTCCTGGCCTTTTGCTGGCCTTTTGCTCACATGTTCTTTCCTGCGTTATCCCCTGATTCTG
TGGATAACCGTATTACCGCCATGCATTAGTTATTAATAGTAATCAATTACGGGGTCATTAGTTCATAGCC
CATATATGGAGTTCCGCGTTACATAACTTACGGTAAATGGCCCGCCTGGCTGACCGCCCAACGACCCCCG
CCCATTGACGTCAATAATGACGTATGTTCCCATAGTAACGCCAATAGGGACTTTCCATTGACGTCAATGG
GTGGAGTATTTACGGTAAACTGCCCACTTGGCAGTACATCAAGTGTATCATATGCCAAGTACGCCCCCTA
TTGACGTCAATGACGGTAAATGGCCCGCCTGGCATTATGCCCAGTACATGACCTTATGGGACTTTCCTAC
TTGGCAGTACATCTACGTATTAGTCATCGCTATTACCATGGTGATGCGGTTTTGGCAGTACATCAATGGG
CGTGGATAGCGGTTTGACTCACGGGGATTTCCAAGTCTCCACCCCATTGACGTCAATGGGAGTTTGTTTT
GGCACCAAAATCAACGGGACTTTCCAAAATGTCGTAACAACTCCGCCCCATTGACGCAAATGGGCGGTAG
GCGTGTACGGTGGGAGGTCTATATAAGCAGAGCTGGTTTAGTGAACCGTCAGATCCGCTAGCGCCACCAT
GAAGTTAAGTCGCCAGTTCACCGTGTTTGGCAGCGCGATCTTCTGCGTCGTAATCTTCTCACTCTACCTG
ATGCTGGACAGGGGTCACTTGGACTACCCTCGGGGCCCGCGCCAGGAGGGCTCCTTTCCGCAGGGCCAGC
TTTCAATATTGCAAGAAAAGATTGACCATTTGGAGCGTTTGCTCGCTGAGAACAACGAGATCATCTCAAA
TATCAGAGACTCAGTCATCAACCTGAGCGAGTCTGTGGAGGACGGCCCGCGGGGGTCACCAGGCAACGCC
AGCCAAGGCTCCATCCACCTCCACTCGCCACAGTTGGCCCTGCAGGCTGACCCCAGCTCCGGATCGGATC
CACCGGTCGCCACCATGGTGTCTAAGGGCGAAGAGCTGATTAAGGAGAACATGCACATGAAGCTGTACAT
GGAGGGCACCGTGGACAACCATCACTTCAAGTGCACATCCGAGGGCGAAGGCAAGCCCTACGAGGGCACC
CAGACCATGAGAATCAAGGTGGTCGAGGGCGGCCCTCTCCCCTTCGCCTTCGACATCCTGGCTACTAGCT
TCCTCTACGGCAGCAAGACCTTCATCAACCACACCCAGGGCATCCCCGACTTCTTCAAGCAGTCCTTCCC
TGAGGGCTTCACATGGGAGAGAGTCACCACATACGAAGACGGGGGCGTGCTGACCGCTACCCAGGACACC
AGCCTCCAGGACGGCTGCCTCATCTACAACGTCAAGATCAGAGGGGTGAACTTCACATCCAACGGCCCTG
TGATGCAGAAGAAAACACTCGGCTGGGAGGCCTTCACCGAGACGCTGTACCCCGCTGACGGCGGCCTGGA
AGGCAGAAACGACATGGCCCTGAAGCTCGTGGGCGGGAGCCATCTGATCGCAAACGCCAAGACCACATAT
AGATCCAAGAAACCCGCTAAGAACCTCAAGATGCCTGGCGTCTACTATGTGGACTACAGACTGGAAAGAA
TCAAGGAGGCCAACAACGAGACCTACGTCGAGCAGCACGAGGTGGCAGTGGCCAGATACTGCGACCTCCC
TAGCAAACTGGGGCACAAGCTTAATTAAGCGGCCGCGACTCTAGATCATAATCAGCCATACCACATTTGT
AGAGGTTTTACTTGCTTTAAAAAACCTCCCACACCTCCCCCTGAACCTGAAACATAAAATGAATGCAATT
GTTGTTGTTAACTTGTTTATTGCAGCTTATAATGGTTACAAATAAAGCAATAGCATCACAAATTTCACAA
ATAAAGCATTTTTTTCACTGCATTCTAGTTGTGGTTTGTCCAAACTCATCAATGTATCTTAAGGCGTAAA
TTGTAAGCGTTAATATTTTGTTAAAATTCGCGTTAAATTTTTGTTAAATCAGCTCATTTTTTAACCAATA
GGCCGAAATCGGCAAAATCCCTTATAAATCAAAAGAATAGACCGAGATAGGGT
[37 nt withheld, positions 4254-4290]
AAAGAACGTGGACTCCAACGTCAAAGG
[49 nt withheld, positions 4318-4366]
T
[91 nt withheld, positions 4368-4458]
G
[124 nt withheld, positions 4460-4583]
CAGGTGGCACTTTTCGGGGAAATGTGCGCGGAACCCCTATTTGTTTATTTTTCTAAATACATTCAAATAT
GTATCCGCTCATGAGACAATAACCCTGATAAATGCTTCAATAATATTGAAAAAGGAAGAGTCCTGAGGCG
GAAAGAACCAGCTGTGGAATGTGTGTCAGTTAGGGTGTGGAAAGTCCCCAGGCTCCCCAGCAGGCAGAAG
TATGCAAAGCATGCATCTCAATTAGTCAGCAACCAGGTGTGGAAAGTCCCCAGGCTCCCCAGCAGGCAGA
AGTATGCAAAGCATGCATCTCAATTAGTCAGCAACCATAGTCCCGCCCCTAACTCCGCCCATCCCGCCCC
TAACTCCGCCCAGTTCCGCCCATTCTCCGCCCCATGGCTGACTAATTTTTTTTATTTATGCAGAGGCCGA
GGCCGCCTCGGCC
