>Addgene plasmid #55309 | mTagBFP2-MannII-N-10 | depositor partial sequence | sequence record 85714 | insert sequence
GTGACGTCAGATCCGCTAGCGCCACCATGAAGTTAAGTCGCCAGTTCACCGTGTTTGGCAGCGCGATCTT
CTGCGTCGTAATCTTCTCACTCTACCTGATGCTGGACAGGGGTCACTTGGACTACCCTCGGGGCCCGCGC
CAGGAGGGCTCCTTTCCGCAGGGCCAGCTTTCAATATTGCAAGAAAAGATTGACCATTTGGAGCGTTTGC
TCGCTGAGAACAACGAGATCATCTCAAATATCAGAGACTCAGTCATCAACCTGAGCGAGTCTGTGGAGGA
CGGCCCGCGGGGGTCACCAGGCAACGCCAGCCAAGGCTCCATCCACCTCCACTCGCCACAGTTGGCCCTG
CAGGCTGACCCCAGCTCCGGATCGGATCCACCGGTCGCCACCATGGTGTCTAAGGGCGAAGAGCTGATTA
AGGAGAACATGCACATGAAGCTGTACATGGAGGGCACCGTGGACAACCATCACTTCAAGTGCACATCCGA
GGGCGAAGGCAAGCCCTACGAGGGCACCCAGACCATGAGAATCAAGGTGGTCGAGGGCGGCCCTCTCCCC
TTCGCCTTCGACATCCTGGCTACTAGCTTCCTCTACGGCAGCAAGACCTTCATCAACCACACCCAGGGCA
TCCCCGACTTCTTCAAGCAGTCCTTCCCTGAGGGCTTCACATGGGAGAGAGTCACCACATACGAAGACGG
GGGCGTGCTGACCGCTACCCAGGACACCAGCCTCCAGGACGGCTGCCTCATCTACAACGTCAAGATCAGA
GGGGTGAACTTCACATCCAACGGCCCTGTGATGCAGAAGAAAACACTCGGCTGGGAGGCCTTCACCGAGA
CGCTGTACCCCGCTGACGGCGGCCTGGAAGGCAGAAACGACATGGCCCTGAAGCTCGTGGGCGGGAGCCA
TCTGATCGCAAACGCCAAGACCACATATAGATCCAAGAAACCCGCTAAGAACCTCAAGATGCCTGGCGTC
TACTATGTGGACTACAGACTGGAAAGAATCAAGGAGGCCAACAACGAGACCTACGTCGAGCAGCACGAGG
TGGCAGTGGCCAGATACTGCGACCTCCCTAGCAAACTGGGGCACAAGCTTAATTAAGCGGCCGCGACTCT
AGATCATAATCAGCCATACCACATT
