>Addgene plasmid #55309 | mTagBFP2-MannII-N-10 | addgene partial sequence | sequence record 101242 | mTagBFP-R 5'-gtgccctccatgtacagctt-3'
TTAGACACCATGGTGGCGACCGGTGGATCCGATCCGGAGCTGGGGTCAGCCTGCAGGGCCAACTGTGGCG
AGTGGAGGTGGATGGAGCCTTGGCTGGCGTTGCCTGGTGACCCCCGCGGGCCGTCCTCCACAGACTCGCT
CAGGTTGATGACTGAGTCTCTGATATTTGAGATGATCTCGTTGTTCTCAGCGAGCAAACGCTCCAAATGG
TCAATCTTTTCTTGCAATATTGAAAGCTGGCCCTGCGGAAAGGAGCCCTCCTGGCGCGGGCCCCGAGGGT
AGTCCAAGTGACCCCTGTCCAGCATCAGGTAGAGTGAGAAGATTACGACGCAGAAGATCGCGCTGCCAAA
CACGGTGAACTGGCGACTTAACTTCATGGTGGCGCTAGCGGATCTGACGGTTCACTAAACCAGCTCTGCT
TATATAGACCTCCCACCGTACACGCCTACCGCCCATTTGCGTCAATGGGGCGGAGTTGTTACGACATTTT
GGAAAGTCCCGTTGATTTTGGTGCCAAAACAAACTCCCATTGACGTCAATGGGGTGGAGACTTGGAAATC
CCCGTGAGTCAAACCGCTATCCACGCCCATTGATGTACTGCCAAAACCGCATCACCATGGTAATAGCGAT
GACTAATACGTAGATGTACTGCCAAGTAGGAAAGTCCCATAAGGTCATGTACTGGGCATAATGCCAGGCG
GGCCATTTACCGTCATTGACGTCAATAGGGGGCGTACTTGGCATATGATACACTTGATGTACTGCCAAGT
GGGCAGTTTACCGTAAATACTCCACCCATTGACGTCAATGGAAAGTCCCTATTGGCGTTACTATGGGAAC
ATACGTCATTATTGACGTCAATGG
